>Addgene plasmid #191802 | pET-28a(+)-His(6)-TEV-AtPCO4-2(wt) | addgene full sequence | sequence record 467735 | Addgene NGS Result
AATGAGTGAGCTAACTTACATTAATTGCGTTGCGCTCACTGCCCGCTTTCCAGTCGGGAAACCTGTCGTG
CCAGCTGCATTAATGAATCGGCCAACGCGCGGGGAGAGGCGGTTTGCGTATTGGGCGCCAGGGTGGTTTT
TCTTTTCACCAGTGAGACGGGCAACAGCTGATTGCCCTTCACCGCCTGGCCCTGAGAGAGTTGCAGCAAG
CGGTCCACGCTGGTTTGCCCCAGCAGGCGAAAATCCTGTTTGATGGTGGTTAACGGCGGGATATAACATG
AGCTGTCTTCGGTATCGTCGTATCCCACTACCGAGATATCCGCACCAACGCGCAGCCCGGACTCGGTAAT
GGCGCGCATTGCGCCCAGCGCCATCTGATCGTTGGCAACCAGCATCGCAGTGGGAACGATGCCCTCATTC
AGCATTTGCATGGTTTGTTGAAAACCGGACATGGCACTCCAGTCGCCTTCCCGTTCCGCTATCGGCTGAA
TTTGATTGCGAGTGAGATATTTATGCCAGCCAGCCAGACGCAGACGCGCCGAGACAGAACTTAATGGGCC
CGCTAACAGCGCGATTTGCTGGTGACCCAATGCGACCAGATGCTCCACGCCCAGTCGCGTACCGTCTTCA
TGGGAGAAAATAATACTGTTGATGGGTGTCTGGTCAGAGACATCAAGAAATAACGCCGGAACATTAGTGC
AGGCAGCTTCCACAGCAATGGCATCCTGGTCATCCAGCGGATAGTTAATGATCAGCCCACTGACGCGTTG
CGCGAGAAGATTGTGCACCGCCGCTTTACAGGCTTCGACGCCGCTTCGTTCTACCATCGACACCACCACG
CTGGCACCCAGTTGATCGGCGCGAGATTTAATCGCCGCGACAATTTGCGACGGCGCGTGCAGGGCCAGAC
TGGAGGTGGCAACGCCAATCAGCAACGACTGTTTGCCCGCCAGTTGTTGTGCCACGCGGTTGGGAATGTA
ATTCAGCTCCGCCATCGCCGCTTCCACTTTTTCCCGCGTTTTCGCAGAAACGTGGCTGGCCTGGTTCACC
ACGCGGGAAACGGTCTGATAAGAGACACCGGCATACTCTGCGACATCGTATAACGTTACTGGTTTCACAT
TCACCACCCTGAATTGACTCTCTTCCGGGCGCTATCATGCCATACCGCGAAAGGTTTTGCGCCATTCGAT
GGTGTCCGGGATCTCGACGCTCTCCCTTATGCGACTCCTGCATTAGGAAGCAGCCCAGTAGTAGGTTGAG
GCCGTTGAGCACCGCCGCCGCAAGGAATGGTGCATGCAAGGAGATGGCGCCCAACAGTCCCCCGGCCACG
GGGCCTGCCACCATACCCACGCCGAAACAAGCGCTCATGAGCCCGAAGTGGCGAGCCCGATCTTCCCCAT
CGGTGATGTCGGCGATATAGGCGCCAGCAACCGCACCTGTGGCGCCGGTGATGCCGGCCACGATGCGTCC
GGCGTAGAGGATCGAGATCTCGATCCCGCGAAATTAATACGACTCACTATAGGGGAATTGTGAGCGGATA
ACAATTCCCCTCTAGAAATAATTTTGTTTAACTTTAAGAAGGAGATATACCATGGGCAGCAGCCATCATC
ATCATCATCACTCTTCTGGTGTAGATCTGGGTACCGAGAACCTGTACTTCCAATCCAACGCGATGCCTTA
CTTTGCTCAGAGGCTTTACAATACTTGCAAGGCGTCTTTCTCTTCAGACGGACCAATAACAGAAGATGCT
CTGGAGAAGGTTCGCAATGTCTTGGAGAAAATCAAGCCATCTGATGTTGGAATTGAGCAGGATGCTCAAT
TGGCACGGTCCAGGTCTGGTCCTCTCAATGAACGCAATGGAAGTAATCAGTCTCCCCCAGCAATAAAGTA
TCTTCATTTGCATGAGTGTGACAGTTTCTCTATAGGAATCTTCTGTATGCCACCTTCTTCTATGATACCT
CTTCATAACCATCCGGGCATGACCGTGCTAAGCAAGCTCGTTTATGGTTCAATGCATGTGAAGTCATATG
ATTGGCTAGAGCCTCAACTGACCGAACCAGAGGATCCATCACAAGAAGCAAGACCTGCTAAACTGGTGAA
GGATACTGAGATGACGGCTCAAAGCCCAGTAACAACATTATATCCGAAAAGTGGTGGCAACATTCACTGT
TTCAAAGCCATCACCCATTGTGCTATTCTTGACATCTTAGCTCCACCTTACTCTTCAGAGCATGATCGGC
ATTGCACTTACTTCCGGAAATCCAGAAGAGAAGACTTACCAGGTGAATTAGAAGTGGATGGAGAAGTGGT
CACAGACGTGACATGGCTTGAGGAATTTCAACCGCCTGATGACTTTGTGATACGACGAATTCCGTACAGA
GGTCCTGTCATTAGAACTTGAACTCGAGCACCACCACCACCACCACTGAGATCCGGCTGCTAACAAAGCC
CGAAAGGAAGCTGAGTTGGCTGCTGCCACCGCTGAGCAATAACTAGCATAACCCCTTGGGGCCTCTAAAC
GGGTCTTGAGGGGTTTTTTGCTGAAAGGAGGAACTATATCCGGATTGGCGAATGGG
[124 nt withheld, positions 2577-2700]
C
[91 nt withheld, positions 2702-2792]
A
[49 nt withheld, positions 2794-2842]
CCTTTGACGTTGGAGTCCACGTTCTTT
[37 nt withheld, positions 2870-2906]
ACCCTATCTCGGTCTATTCTTTTGATTTATAAGGGATTTTGCCGATTTCGGCCTATTGGTTAAAAAATGA
GCTGATTTAACAAAAATTTAACGCGAATTTTAACAAAATATTAACGTTTACAATTTCAGGTGGCACTTTT
CGGGGAAATGTGCGCGGAACCCCTATTTGTTTATTTTTCTAAATACATTCAAATATGTATCCGCTCATGA
ATTAATTCTTAGAAAAACTCATCGAGCATCAAATGAAACTGCAATTTATTCATATCAGGATTATCAATAC
CATATTTTTGAAAAAGCCGTTTCTGTAATGAAGGAGAAAACTCACCGAGGCAGTTCCATAGGATGGCAAG
ATCCTGGTATCGGTCTGCGATTCCGACTCGTCCAACATCAATACAACCTATTAATTTCCCCTCGTCAAAA
ATAAGGTTATCAAGTGAGAAATCACCATGAGTGACGACTGAATCCGGTGAGAATGGCAAAAGTTTATGCA
TTTCTTTCCAGACTTGTTCAACAGGCCAGCCATTACGCTCGTCATCAAAATCACTCGCATCAACCAAACC
GTTATTCATTCGTGATTGCGCCTGAGCGAGACGAAATACGCGATCGCTGTTAAAAGGACAATTACAAACA
GGAATCGAATGCAACCGGCGCAGGAACACTGCCAGCGCATCAACAATATTTTCACCTGAATCAGGATATT
CTTCTAATACCTGGAATGCTGTTTTCCCGGGGATCGCAGTGGTGAGTAACCATGCATCATCAGGAGTACG
GATAAAATGCTTGATGGTCGGAAGAGGCATAAATTCCGTCAGCCAGTTTAGTCTGACCATCTCATCTGTA
ACATCATTGGCAACGCTACCTTTGCCATGTTTCAGAAACAACTCTGGCGCATCGGGCTTCCCATACAATC
GATAGATTGTCGCACCTGATTGCCCGACATTATCGCGAGCCCATTTATACCCATATAAATCAGCATCCAT
GTTGGAATTTAATCGCGGCCTAGAGCAAGACGTTTCCCGTTGAATATGGCTCATAACACCCCTTGTATTA
CTGTTTATGTAAGCAGACAGTTTTATTGTTCATGACCAAAATCCCTTAACGTGAGTTTTCGTTCCACTGA
GCGTCAGACCCCGTAGAAAAGATCAAAGGATCTTCTTGAGATCCTTTTTTTCTGCGCGTAATCTGCTGCT
TGCAAACAAAAAAACCACCGCTACCAGCGGTGGTTTGTTTGCCGGATCAAGAGCTACCAACTCTTTTTCC
GAAGGTAACTGGCTTCAGCAGAGCGCAGATACCAAATACTGTCCTTCTAGTGTAGCCGTAGTTAGGCCAC
CACTTCAAGAACTCTGTAGCACCGCCTACATACCTCGCTCTGCTAATCCTGTTACCAGTGGCTGCTGCCA
GTGGCGATAAGTCGTGTCTTACCGGGTTGGACTCAAGACGATAGTTACCGGATAAGGCGCAGCGGTCGGG
CTGAACGGGGGGTTCGTGCACACAGCCCAGCTTGGAGCGAACGACCTACACCGAACTGAGATACCTACAG
CGTGAGCTATGAGAAAGCGCCACGCTTCCCGAAGGGAGAAAGGCGGACAGGTATCCGGTAAGCGGCAGGG
TCGGAACAGGAGAGCGCACGAGGGAGCTTCCAGGGGGAAACGCCTGGTATCTTTATAGTCCTGTCGGGTT
TCGCCACCTCTGACTTGAGCGTCGATTTTTGTGATGCTCGTCAGGGGGGCGGAGCCTATGGAAAAACGCC
AGCAACGCGGCCTTTTTACGGTTCCTGGCCTTTTGCTGGCCTTTTGCTCACATGTTCTTTCCTGCGTTAT
CCCCTGATTCTGTGGATAACCGTATTACCGCCTTTGAGTGAGCTGATACCGCTCGCCGCAGCCGAACGAC
CGAGCGCAGCGAGTCAGTGAGCGAGGAAGCGGAAGAGCGCCTGATGCGGTATTTTCTCCTTACGCATCTG
TGCGGTATTTCACACCGCATATATGGTGCACTCTCAGTACAATCTGCTCTGATGCCGCATAGTTAAGCCA
GTATACACTCCGCTATCGCTACGTGACTGGGTCATGGCTGCGCCCCGACACCCGCCAACACCCGCTGACG
CGCCCTGACGGGCTTGTCTGCTCCCGGCATCCGCTTACAGACAAGCTGTGACCGTCTCCGGGAGCTGCAT
GTGTCAGAGGTTTTCACCGTCATCACCGAAACGCGCGAGGCAGCTGCGGTAAAGCTCATCAGCGTGGTCG
TGAAGCGATTCACAGATGTCTGCCTGTTCATCCGCGTCCAGCTCGTTGAGTTTCTCCAGAAGCGTTAATG
TCTGGCTTCTGATAAAGCGGGCCATGTTAAGGGCGGTTTTTTCCTGTTTGGTCACTGATGCCTCCGTGTA
AGGGGGATTTCTGTTCATGGGGGTAATGATACCGATGAAACGAGAGAGGATGCTCACGATACGGGTTACT
GATGATGAACATGCCCGGTTACTGGAACGTTGTGAGGGTAAACAACTGGCGGTATGGATGCGGCGGGACC
AGAGAAAAATCACTCAGGGTCAATGCCAGCGCTTCGTTAATACAGATGTAGGTGTTCCACAGGGTAGCCA
GCAGCATCCTGCGATGCAGATCCGGAACATAATGGTGCAGGGCGCTGACTTCCGCGTTTCCAGACTTTAC
GAAACACGGAAACCGAAGACCATTCATGTTGTTGCTCAGGTCGCAGACGTTTTGCAGCAGCAGTCGCTTC
ACGTTCGCTCGCGTATCGGTGATTCATTCTGCTAACCAGTAAGGCAACCCCGCCAGCCTAGCCGGGTCCT
CAACGACAGGAGCACGATCATGCGCACCCGTGGGGCCGCCATGCCGGCGATAATGGCCTGCTTCTCGCCG
AAACGTTTGGTGGCGGGACCAGTGACGAAGGCTTGAGCGAGGGCGTGCAAGATTCCGAATACCGCAAGCG
ACAGGCCGATCATCGTCGCGCTCCAGCGAAAGCGGTCCTCGCCGAAAATGACCCAGAGCGCTGCCGGCAC
CTGTCCTACGAGTTGCATGATAAAGAAGACAGTCATAAGTGCGGCGACGATAGTCATGCCCCGCGCCCAC
CGGAAGGAGCTGACTGGGTTGAAGGCTCTCAAGGGCATCGGTCGAGATCCCGGTGCCT
Features (pLannotate 1.2.2; 20 found; start..end, strand, type, name):
      2..23      -  protein_bind   CAP binding site: CAP binding activates transcription in the presence of cAMP. E. coli catabolite activator protein
     36..1118    -  CDS            lacI: lac repressor; lacI; The lac repressor binds to the lac operator to inhibit transcription in E. coli. This inhibition can be relieved by adding lactose or isopropyl-β-D-thiogalactopyranoside (IPTG).
   1119..1196    -  promoter       lacI promoter: lacI
   1204..1483    -  CDS            TcR (fragment): tetracycline efflux protein; tet; confers resistance to tetracycline
   1505..1523    +  promoter       T7 promoter: promoter for bacteriophage T7 RNA polymerase
   1524..1548    +  protein_bind   lac operator: The lac repressor binds to the lac operator to inhibit transcription in E. coli. This inhibition can be relieved by adding lactose or isopropyl-β-D-thiogalactopyranoside (IPTG). lac repressor encoded by lacI
   1563..1585    +  RBS            RBS: efficient ribosome binding site from bacteriophage T7 gene 10 (Olins and Rangwala, 1989)
   1604..1620    +  CDS            capTEV™ (fragment): composite tag for in vivo biotinylation, TEV protease cleavage, and 6xHis tagging
   1673..2398    +  CDS            PCO4: PCO4_ARATH - Experimental evidence at protein level: Swiss-Prot protein existence level 1. Catalyzes the oxidation of N-terminal cysteine residues (N- Cys), thus preparing the protein for N-end rule pathway-mediated proteasomal degradation, upstream of the N-end rule enzymes ATE1, ATE2 and PRT6 (Probable) (PubMed:28332493, PubMed:29848548, PubMed:33207269, PubMed:32868422). Controls the preparation of the group VII ethylene response factor (ERF-VII) proteins for degradation via the 26S proteasome N-end rule pathway (Probable) (PubMed:28332493, PubMed:29848548, PubMed:33207269, PubMed:32868422)
   2409..2426    +  CDS            9xHis (fragment): 9xHis affinity tag
   2436..2485    +  CDS            SET1 (fragment): solubility-enhancement tag derived from T7 phage gene 10B
   2493..2540    +  terminator     T7 terminator: transcription terminator for bacteriophage T7 RNA polymerase
   2577..3032    +  rep_origin     f1 ori (sequence partly withheld): f1 bacteriophage origin of replication; arrow indicates direction of (+) strand synthesis
   3059..3116    +  promoter       AmpR promoter (fragment): bla
   3125..3940    -  CDS            KanR: aminoglycoside phosphotransferase; aph(3')-Ia; confers resistance to kanamycin in bacteria or G418 (Geneticin®) in eukaryotes
   4062..4650    +  rep_origin     ori: high-copy-number ColE1/pMB1/pBR322/pUC origin of replication
   4836..4978    -  misc_feature   bom: basis of mobility region from pBR322
   5080..5271    -  CDS            rop: Rop protein, which maintains plasmids at low copy number; rop
   5288..5668    +  CDS            YPB1_ECOLX: Protein predicted: Swiss-Prot protein existence level 4. From Escherichia coli.
   5740..6031    -  CDS            TcR (fragment): tetracycline efflux protein; tet; confers resistance to tetracycline
