[The description below was written by a language model from this plasmid's Addgene catalogue record and pLannotate feature annotations shown in this document.]
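Description:
pET-28a(+)-His(6)-TEV-AtPCO4-2(wt) is a 6,044 nt bacterial expression plasmid built on the pET28a(+) backbone for producing a full-length, wild-type plant cysteine oxidase from Arabidopsis thaliana in E. coli. It replicates from a ColE1/pBR322-type origin accompanied by the bom region and the rop gene, which holds copy number down, consistent with the low-copy designation in the record. Selection is by kanamycin through an aminoglycoside phosphotransferase gene. An f1 origin is also present. The short tetracycline-resistance fragments, the partial AmpR promoter and the predicted YPB1 open reading frame are backbone remnants rather than functional parts.

The expression cassette follows the standard pET layout. A T7 promoter immediately followed by a lac operator drives transcription, a phage T7 gene 10 ribosome binding site directs translation, and a T7 terminator closes the unit. The plasmid-borne lacI gene supplies repressor, so expression needs a host that provides T7 RNA polymerase and is induced with IPTG. The coding region is annotated as PCO4, an enzyme that oxidises N-terminal cysteine residues and thereby prepares group VII ethylene response factors for degradation through the N-end rule pathway. According to the catalogue entry, the insert carries an N-terminal 6xHis tag followed by a TEV protease site, allowing affinity purification and subsequent tag removal; the annotation tool detects only a short tag-like fragment in this region. A His-tag-like fragment lies downstream of the insert, likely the vector's optional C-terminal tag, but the record does not say whether it is translated. The cloning method is not recorded. The construct suits preparation of recombinant enzyme for biochemical and kinetic studies of oxygen sensing.
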