Addgene plasmid #191802: pET-28a(+)-His(6)-TEV-AtPCO4-2(wt)
Purpose: Full length wt AtPCO4-2 with Nt-His tag
Depositing lab: Emily Flashman. Depositing organization: University of Oxford. Publication: The plant cysteine oxidases from Arabidopsis thaliana are kinetically tailored to act as oxygen sensors. White MD, Kamps JJAG, East S, Taylor Kearney LJ, Flashman E. J Biol Chem. 2018 Jul 27;293(30):11786-11795. doi: 10.1074/jbc.RA118.003496. Epub 2018 May 30. PubMed 29848548.
Backbone
  Vector backbone: pET28a(+)
  Vector type: Bacterial Expression
Growth in bacteria
  Bacterial resistance: Kanamycin, 50 μg/mL
  Growth temperature: 37°C
  Growth strain: DH5alpha
  Copy number: Low Copy
Gene/Insert
  Gene/Insert name: AtPCO4-2
  Species: A. thaliana (mustard weed)
  Tag / fusion protein: 6xHis, TEV cleavage site (N terminal on insert)
  Cloning method: Unknown
Terms and licenses: Academic/Nonprofit Terms; Industry Terms: Not Available to Industry
How to cite: pET-28a(+)-His(6)-TEV-AtPCO4-2(wt) was a gift from Emily Flashman (Addgene plasmid # 191802 ; http://n2t.net/addgene:191802 ; RRID:Addgene_191802)
